>Addgene plasmid #214474 | Lyn11-BirA*-HA | addgene full sequence | sequence record 425600 | Addgene NGS Result
ACGGATCGGGAGATCTCCCGATCCCCTATGGTGCACTCTCAGTACAATCTGCTCTGATGCCGCATAGTTA
AGCCAGTATCTGCTCCCTGCTTGTGTGTTGGAGGTCGCTGAGTAGTGCGCGAGCAAAATTTAAGCTACAA
CAAGGCAAGGCTTGACCGACAATTGCATGAAGAATCTGCTTAGGGTTAGGCGTTTTGCGCTGCTTCGCGA
TGTACGGGCCAGATATACGCGTTGACATTGATTATTGACTAGTTATTAATAGTAATCAATTACGGGGTCA
TTAGTTCATAGCCCATATATGGAGTTCCGCGTTACATAACTTACGGTAAATGGCCCGCCTGGCTGACCGC
CCAACGACCCCCGCCCATTGACGTCAATAATGACGTATGTTCCCATAGTAACGCCAATAGGGACTTTCCA
TTGACGTCAATGGGTGGAGTATTTACGGTAAACTGCCCACTTGGCAGTACATCAAGTGTATCATATGCCA
AGTACGCCCCCTATTGACGTCAATGACGGTAAATGGCCCGCCTGGCATTATGCCCAGTACATGACCTTAT
GGGACTTTCCTACTTGGCAGTACATCTACGTATTAGTCATCGCTATTACCATGGTGATGCGGTTTTGGCA
GTACATCAATGGGCGTGGATAGCGGTTTGACTCACGGGGATTTCCAAGTCTCCACCCCATTGACGTCAAT
GGGAGTTTGTTTTGGCACCAAAATCAACGGGACTTTCCAAAATGTCGTAACAACTCCGCCCCATTGACGC
AAATGGGCGGTAGGCGTGTACGGTGGGAGGTCTATATAAGCAGCGCGTTTTGCCTGTACTGGGTCTCTCT
GGTTAGACCAGATCTGAGCCTGGGAGCTCTCTGGCTAACTAGGGAACCCACTGCTTAAGCCTCAATAAAG
CTTGCCTTGAGTGCTTCAAGTAGTGTGTGCCCGTCTGTTGTGTGACTCTGGTAACTAGAGATCCCTCAGA
CCCTTTTAGTCAGTGTGGAAAATCTCTAGCAGTGGCGCCCGAACAGGGACTTGAAAGCGAAAGGGAAACC
AGAGGAGCTCTCTCGACGCAGGACTCGGCTTGCTGAAGCGCGCACGGCAAGAGGCGAGGGGCGGCGACTG
GTGAGTACGCCAAAAATTTTGACTAGCGGAGGCTAGAAGGAGAGAGATGGGTGCGAGAGCGTCAGTATTA
AGCGGGGGAGAATTAGATCGCGATGGGAAAAAATTCGGTTAAGGCCAGGGGGAAAGAAAAAATATAAATT
AAAACATATAGTATGGGCAAGCAGGGAGCTAGAACGATTCGCAGTTAATCCTGGCCTGTTAGAAACATCA
GAAGGCTGTAGACAAATACTGGGACAGCTACAACCATCCCTTCAGACAGGATCAGAAGAACTTAGATCAT
TATATAATACAGTAGCAACCCTCTATTGTGTGCATCAAAGGATAGAGATAAAAGACACCAAGGAAGCTTT
AGACAAGATAGAGGAAGAGCAAAACAAAAGTAAGACCACCGCACAGCAAGGGCCGCTGATCTTCAGACCT
GGAGGAGGAGATATGAGGGACAATTGGAGAAGTGAATTATATAAATATAAAGTAGTAAAAATTGAACCAT
TAGGAGTAGCACCCACCAAGGCAAAGAGAAGAGTGGTGCAGAGAGAAAAAAGAGCAGTGGGAATAGGAGC
TTTGTTCCTTGGGTTCTTGGGAGCAGCAGGAAGCACTATGGGCGCAGCGTCAATGACGCTGACGGTACAG
GCCAGACAATTATTGTCTGGTATAGTGCAGCAGCAGAACAATTTGCTGAGGGCTATTGAGGCGCAACAGC
ATCTGTTGCAACTCACAGTCTGGGGCATCAAGCAGCTCCAGGCAAGAATCCTGGCTGTGGAAAGATACCT
AAAGGATCAACAGCTCCTGGGGATTTGGGGTTGCTCTGGAAAACTCATTTGCACCACTGCTGTGCCTTGG
AATGCTAGTTGGAGTAATAAATCTCTGGAACAGATTTGGAATCACACGACCTGGATGGAGTGGGACAGAG
AAATTAACAATTACACAAGCTTAATACACTCCTTAATTGAAGAATCGCAAAACCAGCAAGAAAAGAATGA
ACAAGAATTATTGGAATTAGATAAATGGGCAAGTTTGTGGAATTGGTTTAACATAACAAATTGGCTGTGG
TATATAAAATTATTCATAATGATAGTAGGAGGCTTGGTAGGTTTAAGAATAGTTTTTGCTGTACTTTCTA
TAGTGAATAGAGTTAGGCAGGGATATTCACCATTATCGTTTCAGACCCACCTCCCAACCCCGAGGGGACC
CGACAGGCCCGAAGGAATAGAAGAAGAAGGTGGAGAGAGAGACAGAGACAGATCCATTCGATTAGTGAAC
GGATCTACAAATGGCAGTATTCATCCACAATTTTAAAAGAAAAGGGGGGATTGGGAGGTACAGTGCAGGG
GAAAGAATAGTAGACATAATAGCAACAGACATACAAACTAAAGAATTACAAAAACAAATTACAAAAATTC
AAAATTTTCGGGTTTATTACAGGGACAGCAGAAATTCACTTTGAATTAATTCAAGCTTCGTGAGGCTCCG
GTGCCCGTCAGTGGGCAGAGCGCACATCGCCCACAGTCCCCGAGAAGTTGGGGGGAGGGGTCGGCAATTG
AACCGGTGCCTAGAGAAGGTGGCGCGGGGTAAACTGGGAAAGTGATGTCGTGTACTGGCTCCGCCTTTTT
CCCGAGGGTGGGGGAGAACCGTATATAAGTGCAGTAGTCGCCGTGAACGTTCTTTTTCGCAACGGGTTTG
CCGCCAGAACACAGGTAAGTGCCGTGTGTGGTTCCCGCGGGCCTGGCCTCTTTACGGGTTATGGCCCTTG
CGTGCCTTGAATTACTTCCACCTGGCTCCAGTACGTGATTCTTGATCCCGAGCTGGAGCCAGGGGCGGGC
CTTGCGCTTTAGGAGCCCCTTCGCCTCGTGCTTGAGTTGAGGCCTGGCCTGGGCGCTGGGGCCGCCGCGT
GCGAATCTGGTGGCACCTTCGCGCCTGTCTCGCTGCTTTCGATAAGTCTCTAGCCATTTAAAATTTTTGA
TGACCTGCTGCGACGCTTTTTTTCTGGCAAGATAGTCTTGTAAATGCGGGCCAGGATCTGCACACTGGTA
TTTCGGTTTTTGGGGCCGCGGGCGGCGACGGGGCCCGTGCGTCCCAGCGCACATGTTCGGCGAGGCGGGG
CCTGCGAGCGCGGCCACCGAGAATCGGACGGGGGTAGTCTCAAGCTGGCCGGCCTGCTCTGGTGCCTGGC
CTCGCGCCGCCGTGTATCGCCCCGCCCTGGGCGGCAAGGCTGGCCCGGTCGGCACCAGTTGCGTGAGCGG
AAAGATGGCCGCTTCCCGGCCCTGCTCCAGGGGGCTCAAAATGGAGGACGCGGCGCTCGGGAGAGCGGGC
GGGTGAGTCACCCACACAAAGGAAAGGGGCCTTTCCGTCCTCAGCCGTCGCTTCATGTGACTCCACGGAG
TACCGGGCGCCGTCCAGGCACCTCGATTAGTTCTGGAGCTTTTGGAGTACGTCGTCTTTAGGTTGGGGGG
AGGGGTTTTATGCGATGGAGTTTCCCCACACTGAGTGGGTGGAGACTGAAGTTAGGCCAGCTTGGCACTT
GATGTAATTCTCCTTGGAATTTGCCCTTTTTGAGTTTGGATCTTGGTTCATTCTCAAGCCTCAGACAGTG
GTTCAAAGTTTTTTTCTTCCATTTCAGGTGTCGTGAACACGCTACCGGTCTCGAGAATTGACAAGTTTGT
ACAAAAAAGCAGGCTCCGCTAGCGCTACCGGACTCAGATCTCGAGCTCAAGCTTGGTACCGAGCTCGGAT
CGTCGCTAGCGATATCGGCGCGCCAGCATTTAAATCTGTACAGACCGGTGAATTCATGGGATGTATAAAA
TCAAAAGGGAAAGACAGCGCGGGAGCAGATAGTGCTGGTAGTGCTGGTAGTGCTGGTGGATCCGGTGGAG
GTATGAAGGACAACACCGTGCCCCTGAAGCTGATCGCCCTGCTGGCCAACGGCGAGTTCCACTCTGGCGA
GCAGCTGGGAGAGACCCTGGGAATGAGCAGAGCCGCCATCAACAAGCACATCCAGACACTGAGAGACTGG
GGAGTGGACGTGTTCACCGTGCCTGGCAAGGGCTACAGCCTGCCTGAGCCTATCCAGCTGCTGAACGCCA
AGCAGATCCTGGGACAGCTGGATGGCGGAAGCGTGGCCGTGCTGCCTGTGATCGACTCCACCAATCAGTA
CCTGCTGGACAGAATCGGAGAGCTGAAGTCCGGCGACGCCTGCATCGCCGAGTACCAGCAGGCTGGCAGA
GGAGGCAGAGGACGGAAGTGGTTCAGCCCATTCGGAGCCAACCTGTACCTGTCCATGTTCTGGAGACTGG
AGCAGGGACCTGCTGCTGCCATCGGACTGAGTCTGGTGATCGGAATCGTGATGGCCGAGGTGCTGAGAAA
GCTGGGAGCCGACAAGGTGAGAGTGAAGTGGCCTAATGACCTGTACCTCCAGGACCGCAAGCTGGCTGGC
ATCCTGGTGGAGCTGACAGGCAAGACAGGCGATGCCGCTCAGATCGTGATCGGAGCCGGAATCAACATGG
CCATGAGAAGAGTGGAGGAGAGCGTGGTGAACCAGGGCTGGATCACCCTGCAGGAGGCTGGCATCAACCT
GGACCGGAACACCCTGGCCGCCATGCTGATCAGAGAGCTGAGAGCCGCTCTGGAGCTGTTCGAGCAGGAG
GGACTGGCTCCTTACCTGAGCAGATGGGAGAAGCTGGACAACTTCATCAACAGACCTGTGAAGCTGATCA
TCGGCGACAAGGAAATCTTCGGCATCTCCAGAGGAATCGACAAGCAGGGAGCTCTGCTGCTGGAGCAGGA
CGGAATCATCAAGCCCTGGATGGGCGGAGAAATCTCCCTGAGAAGCGCAGAGAAGGCTTACCCTTACGAT
GTACCGGATTACGCATAGGCGGCCGCTCGACGGTACCGCGGGCCCGGGATCGGCCGCGACTCTAGATCAT
AATCAGCCACCCAGCTTTCTTGTACAAAGTGGTTTGATTCGACCCGGGATCGGGCCGCACTAGAGGAATT
CCGCCCCTCTCCCCCCCCCCCCTCTCCCTCCCCCCCCCCTAACGTTACTGGCCGAAGCCGCTTGGAATAA
GGCCGGTGTGCGTTTGTCTATATGTTATTTTCCACCATATTGCCGTCTTTTGGCAATGTGAGGGCCCGGA
AACCTGGCCCTGTCTTCTTGACGAGCATTCCTAGGGGTCTTTCCCCTCTCGCCAAAGGAATGCAAGGTCT
GTTGAATGTCGTGAAGGAAGCAGTTCCTCTGGAAGCTTCTTGAAGACAAACAACGTCTGTAGCGACCCTT
TGCAGGCAGCGGAACCCCCCACCTGGCGACAGGTGCCTCTGCGGCCAAAAGCCACGTGTATAAGATACAC
CTGCAAAGGCGGCACAACCCCAGTGCCACGTTGTGAGTTGGATAGTTGTGGAAAGAGTCAAATGGCTCTC
CTCAAGCGTATTCAACAAGGGGCTGAAGGATGCCCAGAAGGTACCCCATTGTATGGGATCTGATCTGGGG
CCTCGGTGCACATGCTTTACATGTGTTTAGTCGAGGTTAAAAAAACGTCTAGGCCCCCCGAACCACGGGG
ACGTGGTTTTCCTTTGAAAAACACGATGATAAGCTTGCCACAACCCGTACCAAAGATGGATAGATCCGGA
AAGCCTGAACTCACCGCGACGTCTGTCGAGAAGTTTCTGATCGAAAAGTTCGACAGCGTCTCCGACCTGA
TGCAGCTCTCGGAGGGCGAAGAATCTCGTGCTTTCAGCTTCGATGTAGGAGGGCGTGGATATGTCCTGCG
GGTAAATAGCTGCGCCGATGGTTTCTACAAAGATCGTTATGTTTATCGGCACTTTGCATCGGCCGCGCTC
CCGATTCCGGAAGTGCTTGACATTGGGGAATTCAGCGAGAGCCTGACCTATTGCATCTCCCGCCGTGCAC
AGGGTGTCACGTTGCAAGACCTGCCTGAAACCGAACTGCCCGCTGTTCTGCAGCCGGTCGCGGAGGCCAT
GGATGCGATCGCTGCGGCCGATCTTAGCCAGACGAGCGGGTTCGGCCCATTCGGACCGCAAGGAATCGGT
CAATACACTACATGGCGTGATTTCATATGCGCGATTGCTGATCCCCATGTGTATCACTGGCAAACTGTGA
TGGACGACACCGTCAGTGCGTCCGTCGCGCAGGCTCTCGATGAGCTGATGCTTTGGGCCGAGGACTGCCC
CGAAGTCCGGCACCTCGTGCACGCGGATTTCGGCTCCAACAATGTCCTGACGGACAATGGCCGCATAACA
GCGGTCATTGACTGGAGCGAGGCGATGTTCGGGGATTCCCAATACGAGGTCGCCAACATCTTCTTCTGGA
GGCCGTGGTTGGCTTGTATGGAGCAGCAGACGCGCTACTTCGAGCGGAGGCATCCGGAGCTTGCAGGATC
GCCGCGGCTCCGGGCGTATATGCTCCGCATTGGTCTTGACCAACTCTATCAGAGCTTGGTTGACGGCAAT
TTCGATGATGCAGCTTGGGCGCAGGGTCGATGCGACGCAATCGTCCGATCCGGAGCCGGGACTGTCGGGC
GTACACAAATCGCCCGCAGAAGCGCGGCCGTCTGGACCGATGGCTGTGTAGAAGTACTCGCCGATAGTGG
AAACCGACGCCCCAGCACTCGTCCGAGGGCAAAGGAAGCTAGAGTTAACATCGAGGGATCAAGCTTATCG
ATAATCAACCTCTGGATTACAAAATTTGTGAAAGATTGACTGGTATTCTTAACTATGTTGCTCCTTTTAC
GCTATGTGGATACGCTGCTTTAATGCCTTTGTATCATGCTATTGCTTCCCGTATGGCTTTCATTTTCTCC
TCCTTGTATAAATCCTGGTTGCTGTCTCTTTATGAGGAGTTGTGGCCCGTTGTCAGGCAACGTGGCGTGG
TGTGCACTGTGTTTGCTGACGCAACCCCCACTGGTTGGGGCATTGCCACCACCTGTCAGCTCCTTTCCGG
GACTTTCGCTTTCCCCCTCCCTATTGCCACGGCGGAACTCATCGCCGCCTGCCTTGCCCGCTGCTGGACA
GGGGCTCGGCTGTTGGGCACTGACAATTCCGTGGTGTTGTCGGGGAAGCTGACGTCCTTTCCATGGCTGC
TCGCCTGTGTTGCCACCTGGATTCTGCGCGGGACGTCCTTCTGCTACGTCCCTTCGGCCCTCAATCCAGC
GGACCTTCCTTCCCGCGGCCTGCTGCCGGCTCTGCGGCCTCTTCCGCGTCTTCGCCTTCGCCCTCAGACG
AGTCGGATCTCCCTTTGGGCCGCCTCCCCGCATCGATACCGTCGAGACCTAGAAAAACATGGAGCAATCA
CAAGTAGCAATACAGCAGCTACCAATGCTGATTGTGCCTGGCTAGAAGCACAAGAGGAGGAGGAGGTGGG
TTTTCCAGTCACACCTCAGGTACCTTTAAGACCAATGACTTACAAGGCAGCTGTAGATCTTAGCCACTTT
TTAAAAGAAAAGGGGGGACTGGAAGGGCTAATTCACTCCCAACGAAGACAAGATATCCTTGATCTGTGGA
TCTACCACACACAAGGCTACTTCCCTGATTGGCAGAACTACACACCAGGGCCAGGGATCAGATATCCACT
GACCTTTGGATGGTGCTACAAGCTAGTACCAGTTGAGCAAGAGAAGGTAGAAGAAGCCAATGAAGGAGAG
AACACCCGCTTGTTACACCCTGTGAGCCTGCATGGGATGGATGACCCGGAGAGAGAAGTATTAGAGTGGA
GGTTTGACAGCCGCCTAGCATTTCATCACATGGCCCGAGAGCTGCATCCGGACTGTACTGGGTCTCTCTG
GTTAGACCAGATCTGAGCCTGGGAGCTCTCTGGCTAACTAGGGAACCCACTGCTTAAGCCTCAATAAAGC
TTGCCTTGAGTGCTTCAAGTAGTGTGTGCCCGTCTGTTGTGTGACTCTGGTAACTAGAGATCCCTCAGAC
CCTTTTAGTCAGTGTGGAAAATCTCTAGCAGGGCCCGTTTAAACCCGCTGATCAGCCTCGACTGTGCCTT
CTAGTTGCCAGCCATCTGTTGTTTGCCCCTCCCCCGTGCCTTCCTTGACCCTGGAAGGTGCCACTCCCAC
TGTCCTTTCCTAATAAAATGAGGAAATTGCATCGCATTGTCTGAGTAGGTGTCATTCTATTCTGGGGGGT
GGGGTGGGGCAGGACAGCAAGGGGGAGGATTGGGAAGACAATAGCAGGCATGCTGGGGATGCGGTGGGCT
CTATGGCTTCTGAGGCGGAAAGAACCAGCTGGGGCTCTAGGGGGTATCCCC
[124 nt withheld, positions 8382-8505]
C
[91 nt withheld, positions 8507-8597]
A
[49 nt withheld, positions 8599-8647]
CCTTTGACGTTGGAGTCCACGTTCTTT
[37 nt withheld, positions 8675-8711]
ACCCTATCTCGGTCTATTCTTTTGATTTATAAGGGATTTTGCCGATTTCGGCCTATTGGTTAAAAAATGA
GCTGATTTAACAAAAATTTAACGCGAATTAATTCTGTGGAATGTGTGTCAGTTAGGGTGTGGAAAGTCCC
CAGGCTCCCCAGCAGGCAGAAGTATGCAAAGCATGCATCTCAATTAGTCAGCAACCAGGTGTGGAAAGTC
CCCAGGCTCCCCAGCAGGCAGAAGTATGCAAAGCATGCATCTCAATTAGTCAGCAACCATAGTCCCGCCC
CTAACTCCGCCCATCCCGCCCCTAACTCCGCCCAGTTCCGCCCATTCTCCGCCCCATGGCTGACTAATTT
TTTTTATTTATGCAGAGGCCGAGGCCGCCTCTGCCTCTGAGCTATTCCAGAAGTAGTGAGGAGGCTTTTT
TGGAGGCCTAGGCTTTTGCAAAAAGCTCCCGGGAGCTTGTATATCCATTTTCGGATCTGATCAGCACGTG
TTGACAATTAATCATCGGCATAGTATATCGGCATAGTATAATACGACAAGGTGAGGAACTAAACCATGGC
CAAGTTGACCAGTGCCGTTCCGGTGCTCACCGCGCGCGACGTCGCCGGAGCGGTCGAGTTCTGGACCGAC
CGGCTCGGGTTCTCCCGGGACTTCGTGGAGGACGACTTCGCCGGTGTGGTCCGGGACGACGTGACCCTGT
TCATCAGCGCGGTCCAGGACCAGGTGGTGCCGGACAACACCCTGGCCTGGGTGTGGGTGCGCGGCCTGGA
CGAGCTGTACGCCGAGTGGTCGGAGGTCGTGTCCACGAACTTCCGGGACGCCTCCGGGCCGGCCATGACC
GAGATCGGCGAGCAGCCGTGGGGGCGGGAGTTCGCCCTGCGCGACCCGGCCGGCAACTGCGTGCACTTCG
TGGCCGAGGAGCAGGACTGACACGTGCTACGAGATTTCGATTCCACCGCCGCCTTCTATGAAAGGTTGGG
CTTCGGAATCGTTTTCCGGGACGCCGGCTGGATGATCCTCCAGCGCGGGGATCTCATGCTGGAGTTCTTC
GCCCACCCCAACTTGTTTATTGCAGCTTATAATGGTTACAAATAAAGCAATAGCATCACAAATTTCACAA
ATAAAGCATTTTTTTCACTGCATTCTAGTTGTGGTTTGTCCAAACTCATCAATGTATCTTATCATGTCTG
TATACCGTCGACCTCTAGCTAGAGCTTGGCGTAATCATGGTCATAGCTGTTTCCTGTGTGAAATTGTTAT
CCGCTCACAATTCCACACAACATACGAGCCGGAAGCATAAAGTGTAAAGCCTGGGGTGCCTAATGAGTGA
GCTAACTCACATTAATTGCGTTGCGCTCACTGCCCGCTTTCCAGTCGGGAAACCTGTCGTGCCAGCTGCA
TTAATGAATCGGCCAACGCGCGGGGAGAGGCGGTTTGCGTATTGGGCGCTCTTCCGCTTCCTCGCTCACT
GACTCGCTGCGCTCGGTCGTTCGGCTGCGGCGAGCGGTATCAGCTCACTCAAAGGCGGTAATACGGTTAT
CCACAGAATCAGGGGATAACGCAGGAAAGAACATGTGAGCAAAAGGCCAGCAAAAGGCCAGGAACCGTAA
AAAGGCCGCGTTGCTGGCGTTTTTCCATAGGCTCCGCCCCCCTGACGAGCATCACAAAAATCGACGCTCA
AGTCAGAGGTGGCGAAACCCGACAGGACTATAAAGATACCAGGCGTTTCCCCCTGGAAGCTCCCTCGTGC
GCTCTCCTGTTCCGACCCTGCCGCTTACCGGATACCTGTCCGCCTTTCTCCCTTCGGGAAGCGTGGCGCT
TTCTCATAGCTCACGCTGTAGGTATCTCAGTTCGGTGTAGGTCGTTCGCTCCAAGCTGGGCTGTGTGCAC
GAACCCCCCGTTCAGCCCGACCGCTGCGCCTTATCCGGTAACTATCGTCTTGAGTCCAACCCGGTAAGAC
ACGACTTATCGCCACTGGCAGCAGCCACTGGTAACAGGATTAGCAGAGCGAGGTATGTAGGCGGTGCTAC
AGAGTTCTTGAAGTGGTGGCCTAACTACGGCTACACTAGAAGAACAGTATTTGGTATCTGCGCTCTGCTG
AAGCCAGTTACCTTCGGAAAAAGAGTTGGTAGCTCTTGATCCGGCAAACAAACCACCGCTGGTAGCGGTG
GTTTTTTTGTTTGCAAGCAGCAGATTACGCGCAGAAAAAAAGGATCTCAAGAAGATCCTTTGATCTTTTC
TACGGGGTCTGACGCTCAGTGGAACGAAAACTCACGTTAAGGGATTTTGGTCATGAGATTATCAAAAAGG
ATCTTCACCTAGATCCTTTTAAATTAAAAATGAAGTTTTAAATCAATCTAAAGTATATATGAGTAAACTT
GGTCTGACAGTTACCAATGCTTAATCAGTGAGGCACCTATCTCAGCGATCTGTCTATTTCGTTCATCCAT
AGTTGCCTGACTCCCCGTCGTGTAGATAACTACGATACGGGAGGGCTTACCATCTGGCCCCAGTGCTGCA
ATGATACCGCGAGACCCACGCTCACCGGCTCCAGATTTATCAGCAATAAACCAGCCAGCCGGAAGGGCCG
AGCGCAGAAGTGGTCCTGCAACTTTATCCGCCTCCATCCAGTCTATTAATTGTTGCCGGGAAGCTAGAGT
AAGTAGTTCGCCAGTTAATAGTTTGCGCAACGTTGTTGCCATTGCTACAGGCATCGTGGTGTCACGCTCG
TCGTTTGGTATGGCTTCATTCAGCTCCGGTTCCCAACGATCAAGGCGAGTTACATGATCCCCCATGTTGT
GCAAAAAAGCGGTTAGCTCCTTCGGTCCTCCGATCGTTGTCAGAAGTAAGTTGGCCGCAGTGTTATCACT
CATGGTTATGGCAGCACTGCATAATTCTCTTACTGTCATGCCATCCGTAAGATGCTTTTCTGTGACTGGT
GAGTACTCAACCAAGTCATTCTGAGAATAGTGTATGCGGCGACCGAGTTGCTCTTGCCCGGCGTCAATAC
GGGATAATACCGCGCCACATAGCAGAACTTTAAAAGTGCTCATCATTGGAAAACGTTCTTCGGGGCGAAA
ACTCTCAAGGATCTTACCGCTGTTGAGATCCAGTTCGATGTAACCCACTCGTGCACCCAACTGATCTTCA
GCATCTTTTACTTTCACCAGCGTTTCTGGGTGAGCAAAAACAGGAAGGCAAAATGCCGCAAAAAAGGGAA
TAAGGGCGACACGGAAATGTTGAATACTCATACTCTTCCTTTTTCAATATTATTGAAGCATTTATCAGGG
TTATTGTCTCATGAGCGGATACATATTTGAATGTATTTAGAAAAATAAACAAATAGGGGTTCCGCGCACA
TTTCCCCGAAAAGTGCCACCTGACGTCG
Features (pLannotate 1.2.2; 35 found; start..end, strand, type, name):
     27..79      -  misc_feature   bom (fragment): basis of mobility region from pBR322
    234..613     +  enhancer       CMV enhancer: human cytomegalovirus immediate early enhancer
    614..813     +  promoter       CMV promoter: human cytomegalovirus (CMV) immediate early promoter
    831..1011    +  LTR            5' LTR (truncated): truncated 5' long terminal repeat (LTR) from HIV-1
   1058..1183    +  misc_feature   HIV-1 Ψ: packaging signal of human immunodeficiency virus type 1
   1167..1505    +  CDS            HIV-1 gag (fragment): gag protein from human immunodeficiency virus 1; gag
   1675..1908    +  misc_feature   RRE: The Rev response element (RRE) of HIV-1 allows for Rev-dependent mRNA export from the nucleus to the cytoplasm.
   2285..2385    +  CDS            Rev (fragment): human immunodeficiency virus 1 (HIV-1) Rev protein; rev; enhances nuclear export of unspliced and incompletely spliced viral mRNAs
   2411..2528    +  misc_feature   cPPT/CTS: central polypurine tract and central termination sequence of HIV-1
   2584..3746    +  promoter       EF-1α promoter: strong constitutive promoter for human elongation factor EF-1α
   3771..3795    +  protein_bind   attB1: mutant version of attB; recombination site for the Gateway® BP reaction BP Clonase™
   3798..3834    +  misc_feature   MCS (fragment): multiple cloning site
   3993..4955    +  CDS            BirA(R118G): promiscuous R118G mutant of the E. coli biotin protein ligase (Cronan, 2005) also known as BirA* or BioID
   4997..5021    +  misc_feature   MCS (fragment): multiple cloning site
   5049..5073    -  protein_bind   attB2: mutant version of attB; recombination site for the Gateway® BP reaction BP Clonase™
   5240..5702    +  misc_feature   IRES: internal ribosome entry site (IRES) of the encephalomyocarditis virus (EMCV)
   5740..6757    +  CDS            HygR (fragment): aminoglycoside phosphotransferase from E. coli; aph(4)-Ia; confers resistance to hygromycin
   6793..7381    +  misc_feature   WPRE: woodchuck hepatitis virus posttranscriptional regulatory element
   7306..7893    +  CDS            nef: NEF_HV112 - Experimental evidence at protein level: Swiss-Prot protein existence level 1. Extracellular Nef protein targets CD4(+) T-lymphocytes for apoptosis by interacting with CXCR4 surface receptors. From Human immunodeficiency virus type 1 group M subtype B (isolate PCV12) (HIV-1).
   7900..8080    +  LTR            5' LTR (truncated): truncated 5' long terminal repeat (LTR) from HIV-1
   8112..8336    +  polyA_signal   bGH poly(A) signal: bovine growth hormone polyadenylation signal
   8340..8361    +  promoter       SV40 promoter (fragment): SV40 enhancer and early promoter
   8382..8810    +  rep_origin     f1 ori (sequence partly withheld): f1 bacteriophage origin of replication; arrow indicates direction of (+) strand synthesis
   8824..9153    +  promoter       SV40 promoter: SV40 enhancer and early promoter
   9201..9248    +  promoter       EM7 promoter: synthetic bacterial promoter&nbsp
   9267..9641    +  CDS            BleoR: antibiotic-binding protein; Sh ble from Streptoalloteichus hindustanus; confers resistance to bleomycin, phleomycin, and Zeocin™
   9651..9776    +  CDS            ble (fragment): BLE_KLEPN - Experimental evidence at protein level: Swiss-Prot protein existence level 1. Binding protein with a strong affinity to the bleomycin family of antibiotics. Binds to CL990; an antimitotic-antibiotic compound. From Klebsiella pneumoniae.
   9771..9892    +  polyA_signal   SV40 poly(A) signal: SV40 polyadenylation signal
   9963..9985    -  protein_bind   lac operator (fragment): The lac repressor binds to the lac operator to inhibit transcription in E. coli. This inhibition can be relieved by adding lactose or isopropyl-β-D-thiogalactopyranoside (IPTG). lac repressor encoded by lacI
   9989..10019   -  promoter       lac promoter: promoter for the E. coli lac operon
  10034..10055   -  protein_bind   CAP binding site: CAP binding activates transcription in the presence of cAMP. E. coli catabolite activator protein
  10068..10160   -  CDS            lacI (fragment): lac repressor; lacI; The lac repressor binds to the lac operator to inhibit transcription in E. coli. This inhibition can be relieved by adding lactose or isopropyl-β-D-thiogalactopyranoside (IPTG).
  10343..10931   -  rep_origin     ori: high-copy-number ColE1/pMB1/pBR322/pUC origin of replication
  11102..11962   -  CDS            AmpR: β-lactamase; bla; confers resistance to ampicillin, carbenicillin, and related antibiotics
  11963..12067   -  promoter       AmpR promoter: bla
