[The description below was written by a language model from this plasmid's Addgene catalogue record and pLannotate feature annotations shown in this document.]
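Description:
Lyn11-BirA*-HA is a lentiviral mammalian expression plasmid made by Gateway recombination into the CSII-Rfa-IRES-Hygro destination backbone. It is maintained in E. coli through a high-copy ColE1/pUC-type origin with ampicillin resistance (AmpR), and the backbone also carries an f1 origin and an SV40/EM7-driven bleomycin/Zeocin resistance cassette outside the viral region. The transfer cassette has the layout of a later-generation HIV-1 vector. A CMV enhancer/promoter is fused to a truncated 5' LTR to drive genomic RNA production in packaging cells. It is followed by the Ψ packaging signal with a gag fragment, the RRE for Rev-dependent nuclear export, and the cPPT/CTS. A second truncated LTR and a bGH polyadenylation signal close the unit. The catalogue lists a total size of 12,069 bp, while the sequenced record is 12,099 nt.

Within the provirus, the human EF-1α promoter drives a bicistronic transcript. The first open reading frame, flanked by attB1 and attB2 sites left by Gateway cloning, encodes E. coli BirA carrying the R118G mutation. This is the promiscuous biotin ligase known as BirA* or BioID, which biotinylates nearby proteins. According to the record it has an N-terminal Lyn11 plasma membrane localization sequence and a C-terminal HA epitope tag, although neither short element is annotated separately in the feature table. An EMCV IRES then allows translation of a hygromycin resistance gene for selecting transduced cells, and a WPRE enhances transcript expression. The depositor used the construct for BioID proximity-labeling experiments, in which the ligase is anchored at the plasma membrane, in a study of MCAM/CD146 and ERM protein polarization in melanoma.
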