Addgene plasmid #214474: Lyn11-BirA*-HA
Purpose: Lentiviral vector for expression in mammalian cells of the proximity ligase BirA(R118G) with an N-terminal Lyn11 plasma membrane localization sequence and C-terminal HA tag.
Depositing lab: Natalie Ahn. Depositing organization: University of Colorado, Boulder. Publication: Cooperative polarization of MCAM/CD146 and ERM family proteins in melanoma. Miller SG, Hoh M, Ebmeier CC, Tay JW, Ahn NG. Mol Biol Cell. 2023 Dec 20:mbcE23060255. doi: 10.1091/mbc.E23-06-0255. PubMed 38117590.
Backbone
  Vector backbone: CSII-Rfa-IRES-Hygro Lentiviral Dest
  Backbone manufacturer: Xuedong Liu, University of Colorado Boulder
  Backbone size w/o insert (bp): 12467
  Total vector size (bp): 12069
  Vector type: Mammalian Expression, Lentiviral ; Gateway
  Selectable markers: Hygromycin
Growth in bacteria
  Bacterial resistance: Ampicillin, 100 μg/mL
  Growth temperature: 30°C
  Growth strain: NEB Stable
  Copy number: Unknown
Gene/Insert
  Gene/Insert name: BirA(R118G) (alt name: BioID)
  Species: E. coli (bacteria)
  Mutation: R118G
  Promoter: EF-1a
  Tag / fusion protein: Lyn11 (Plasma Membrane Localization Sequence) (N terminal on insert); HA tag (C terminal on insert)
  Cloning method: Gateway Cloning
  Sequencing primers: 5′ TCAAGCCTCAGACAGTGGTTC; 3′ ACTTTGTACAAGAAAGCTGGG
Resource information
  A portion of this plasmid was derived from a plasmid made by: From Addgene plasmid # 53581, from Karl Kramer.
Terms and licenses: Academic/Nonprofit Terms; Industry Terms: Not Available to Industry
Depositor comments: This construct was used for BioID experiments (Roux et al., 2012, J Cell Biol 196, 801-810). BirA*-HA was inserted into an entry vector by PCR amplifying from Addgene plasmid # 53581 (a gift from Karl Kramer; http://n2t.net/addgene:53581 ; RRID:Addgene_53581). The Lyn11 plasma membrane localization sequence is from Inoue et al. (2005, Nat Methods 2, 415-418). Details on cloning and the sequences of entry vectors, cloning primers, and internal sequencing primers are provided in the supplemental material for Miller et al.
How to cite: Lyn11-BirA*-HA was a gift from Natalie Ahn (Addgene plasmid # 214474 ; http://n2t.net/addgene:214474 ; RRID:Addgene_214474)
