>Addgene plasmid #214474 | Lyn11-BirA*-HA | depositor partial sequence | sequence record 418621 | Open reading frame verified by Sanger sequencing; consensus sequence from multiple primers/reads.
CACGCTACCGGTCTCGAGAATTGACAAGTTTGTACAAAAAAGCAGGCTCCGCTAGCGCTACCGGACTCAG
ATCTCGAGCTCAAGCTTGGTACCGAGCTCGGATCGTCGCTAGCGATATCGGCGCGCCAGCATTTAAATCT
GTACAGACCGGTGAATTCATGGGATGTATAAAATCAAAAGGGAAAGACAGCGCGGGAGCAGATAGTGCTG
GTAGTGCTGGTAGTGCTGGTGGATCCGGTGGAGGTATGAAGGACAACACCGTGCCCCTGAAGCTGATCGC
CCTGCTGGCCAACGGCGAGTTCCACTCTGGCGAGCAGCTGGGAGAGACCCTGGGAATGAGCAGAGCCGCC
ATCAACAAGCACATCCAGACACTGAGAGACTGGGGAGTGGACGTGTTCACCGTGCCTGGCAAGGGCTACA
GCCTGCCTGAGCCTATCCAGCTGCTGAACGCCAAGCAGATCCTGGGACAGCTGGATGGCGGAAGCGTGGC
CGTGCTGCCTGTGATCGACTCCACCAATCAGTACCTGCTGGACAGAATCGGAGAGCTGAAGTCCGGCGAC
GCCTGCATCGCCGAGTACCAGCAGGCTGGCAGAGGAGGCAGAGGACGGAAGTGGTTCAGCCCATTCGGAG
CCAACCTGTACCTGTCCATGTTCTGGAGACTGGAGCAGGGACCTGCTGCTGCCATCGGACTGAGTCTGGT
GATCGGAATCGTGATGGCCGAGGTGCTGAGAAAGCTGGGAGCCGACAAGGTGAGAGTGAAGTGGCCTAAT
GACCTGTACCTCCAGGACCGCAAGCTGGCTGGCATCCTGGTGGAGCTGACAGGCAAGACAGGCGATGCCG
CTCAGATCGTGATCGGAGCCGGAATCAACATGGCCATGAGAAGAGTGGAGGAGAGCGTGGTGAACCAGGG
CTGGATCACCCTGCAGGAGGCTGGCATCAACCTGGACCGGAACACCCTGGCCGCCATGCTGATCAGAGAG
CTGAGAGCCGCTCTGGAGCTGTTCGAGCAGGAGGGACTGGCTCCTTACCTGAGCAGATGGGAGAAGCTGG
ACAACTTCATCAACAGACCTGTGAAGCTGATCATCGGCGACAAGGAAATCTTCGGCATCTCCAGAGGAAT
CGACAAGCAGGGAGCTCTGCTGCTGGAGCAGGACGGAATCATCAAGCCCTGGATGGGCGGAGAAATCTCC
CTGAGAAGCGCAGAGAAGGCTTACCCTTACGATGTACCGGATTACGCATAGGCGGCCGCTCGACGGTACC
GCGGGCCCGGGATC
